>Addgene plasmid #220349 | pKI_ΩBBMVP16&SRDXWUSm1 | addgene full sequence | sequence record 440868 | Addgene NGS Result
CATGATGTTTAACTTTGTTTTAGGGCGACTGCCCTGCTGCGTAACATCGTTGCTGCTCCATAACATCAAA
CATCGACCCACGGCGTAACGCGCTTGCTGCTTGGATGCCCGAGGCATAGACTGTACCCCAAAAAAACAGT
CATAACAAGCCATGAAAACCGCCACTGCGCCGTTACCACCGCTGCGTTCGGTCAAGGTTCTGGACCAGTT
GCGTGAGCGCATACGCTACTTGCATTACAGCTTACGAACCGAACAGGCTTATGTCCACTGGGTTCGTGCC
CGAATTGATCACAGGCAGCAACGCTCTGTCATCGTTACAATCAACATGCTACCCTCCGCGAGATCATCCG
TGTTTCAAACCCGGCAGCTTAGTTGCCGTTCTTCCGAATAGCATCGGTAACATGAGCAAAGTCTGCCGCC
TTACAACGGCTCTCCCGCTGACGCCGTCCCGGACTGATGGGCTGCCTGTATCGAGTGGTGATTTTGTGCC
GAGCTGCCGGTCGGGGAGCTGTTGGCTGGCTGGTGGCAGGATATATTGTGGTGTAAACAAATTGACGCTT
AGACAACTTAATAACACATTGCGGACGTTTTTAATGTACTGAATTAACGCCGAATTGAATTATCAGCTTG
CATGCCGGTCGATCTAGTAACATAGATGACACCGCGCGCGATAATTTATCCTAGTTTGCGCGCTATATTT
TGTTTTCTATCGCGTATTAAATGTATAATTGCGGGACTCTAATCATAAAAACCCATCTCATAAATAACGT
CATGCATTACATGTTAATTATTACATGCTTAACGTAATTCAACAGAAATTATATGATAATCATCGCAAGA
CCGGCAACAGGATTCAATCTTAAGAAACTTTATTGCCAAATGTTTGAACGATCTGCTTGACTCTAGGGAA
TTAATTCCTGAATCACTGCGACCGGCCCTCCCGCGACCCAGCCGAGCGAGCTTAGCGAACTGTGGACGAG
AACTGTGCCACCAAGCGTAAGGCCGTTCTCTCGCATTTGCCTTGCTAGGCTCGCGCGAGTTGCTGGCTGA
GGCGTTCTCGAAATCAGCTCTTGTTCGGTCGGCATCTACTCTATTCCTTTGCCCTCGGACGAGTGCTGGG
GCGTCGGTTTCCACTATCGGCGAGTACTTCTACACAGCCATCGGTCCAGACGGCCGCGCTTCTGCGGGCG
ATTTGTGTACGCCCGACAGTCCCGGCTCCGGATCGGACGATTGCGTCGCATCGACCCTGCGCCCAAGCTG
CATCATCGAAATTGCCGTCAACCAAGCTCTGATAGAGTTGGTCAAGACCAATGCGGAGCATATACGCCCG
GAGCCTTGGCGATCCTGCAAGCTCCGGATGCCTCCGCTCGAAGTAGCGCGTCTGCTGCTCCATACAAGCC
AACCACGGCCTCCAGAAGAAGATGTTGGCGACCTCGTATTGGGAATCCCCGAACATCGCCTCGCTCCAGT
CAATGACCGCTGTTATGCGGCCATTGTCCGTCAGGACATTGTTGGAGCCGAAATCCGCGTGCACGAGGTG
CCGGACTTCGGGGCAGTCCTCGGCCCAAAGCATCAGCTCATCGAGAGCCTGCGCGACGGACGCACTGACG
GTGTCGTCCATCACAGTTTGCCAGTGATACACATGGGGATCAGCAATCGCGCATATGAAATCACGCCATG
TAGTGTATTGACCGATTCCTTGCGGTCCGAATGGGCCGAACCCGCTCGTCTGGCTAAGATCGGCCGCAGC
GATAGCATCCATAGCCTCCGCGACCGGCTGAAGAACAGCGGGCAGTTCGGTTTCAGGCAGGTCTTGCAAC
GTGACACCCTGTGCACGGCGGGAGATGCAATAGGTCAGGCTCTCGCTGAACTCCCCAATGTCAAGCACTT
CCGGAATCGGGAGCGCGGCCGATGCAAAGTGCCGATAAACATAACGATCTTTGTAGAAACCATCGGCGCA
GCTATTTACCCGCAGGACATATCCACGCCCTCCTACATCGAAGCTGAAAGCACGAGATTCTTCGCCCTCC
GAGAGCTGCATCAGGTCGGAGACGCTGTCGAACTTTTCGATCAGAAACTTCTCGACAGACGTCGCGGTGA
GTTCAGGCTTTTTCATAGGGGGGATTCGAGTTGAGAGTGAATATGAGACTCTAATTGGATACCGAGGGGA
ATTTATGGAACGTCAGTGGAGCATTTTTGACAAGAAATATTTGCTAGCTGATAGTGACCTTAGGCGACTT
TTGAACGCGCAATAATGGTTTCTGACGTATGTGCTTAGCTCATTAAACTCCAGAAACCCGCGGCTCAGTG
GCTCCTTCAACGTTGCGGTTCTGTCAGTTCCAAACGTAAAACGGCTTGTCCCGCGTCATCGGCGGGGGTC
ATAACGTGACTCCCTTAATTCTCCGCTCATGATCGATAATTCGCGGTACCCGGGGATCAATCAAAGGCCA
TGGAGTCAAAGATTCAAATAGAGGACCTAACAGAACTCGCCGTAAAGACTGGCGAACAGTTCATACAGAG
TCTCTTACGACTCAATGACAAGAAGAAAATCTTCGTCAACATGGTGGAGCACGACACACTTGTCTACTCC
AAAAATATCAAAGATACAGTCTCAGAAGACCAAAGGGCAATTGAGACTTTTCAACAAAGGGTAATATCCG
GAAACCTCCTCGGATTCCATTGCCCAGCTATCTGTCACTTTATTGTGAAGATAGTGGAAAAGGAAGGTGG
CTCCTACAAATGCCATCATTGCGATAAAGGAAAGGCCATCGTTGAAGATGCCTCTGCCGACAGTGGTCCC
AAAGATGGACCCCCACCCACGAGGAGCATCGTGGAAAAAGAAGACGTTCCAACCACGTCTTCAAAGCAAG
TGGATTGATGTGATATCTCCACTGACGTAAGGGATGACGCACAATCCCACTATCCTTCGCAAGACCCTTC
CTCTATATAAGGAAGTTCATTTCATTTGGAGAGAACACGGGGGACTCTAGAGGATCCACAATTACCAACA
ACAACAAACAACAAACAACATTACAATTACAGATCCCATGAACTCGATGAATAACTGGTTAGGCTTCTCT
CTCTCTCCTCATGATCAAAATCATCACCGTACGGATGTTGACTCCTCCACCACCAGAACCGCCGTAGATG
TTGCCGGAGGGTACTGTTTTGATCTGGCCGCTCCCTCCGATGAATCTTCTGCCGTTCAAACATCTTTTCT
TTCTCCTTTCGGTGTCACCCTCGAAGCTTTCACCAGAGACAATAATAGTCACTCCCGAGATTGGGACATC
AATGGTGGTGCATGCAATAACATTAACAATAACGAACAAAATGGACCAAAGCTTGAGAATTTCCTCGGCC
GCACCACCACGATTTACAATACCAACGAGACCGTTGTAGATGGAAATGGCGATTGTGGAGGAGGAGACGG
TGGTGGTGGCGGCTCACTAGGCCTTTCGATGATAAAAACATGGCTGAGTAATCATTCGGTTGCTAATGCT
AATCATCAAGACAATGGTAACGGTGCACGAGGCTTGTCCCTCTCTATGAATTCATCTACTAGTGATAGCA
ACAACTACAACAACAATGATGATGTCGTCCAAGAGAAGACTATTGTTGATGTCGTAGAAACTACACCGAA
GAAAACTATTGAGAGTTTTGGACAAAGGACGTCTATATACCGCGGTGTTACAAGGCATCGGTGGACAGGT
AGATACGAGGCACATTTATGGGACAATAGTTGCAAAAGAGAAGGCCAGACTCGCAAAGGAAGACAAGTTT
ATCTGGGAGGTTATGACAAAGAAGAAAAAGCAGCTAGGGCTTACGATTTAGCCGCACTAAAGTATTGGGG
AACCACCACTACTACTAACTTCCCCTTGAGTGAATATGAGAAAGAGGTAGAAGAGATGAAGCACATGACG
AGGCAAGAGTATGTTGCCTCTCTGCGCAGGAAAAGTAGTGGTTTCTCTCGTGGTGCATCGATTTATCGAG
GAGTAACAAGGCATCACCAACATGGAAGGTGGCAAGCTAGGATCGGAAGAGTCGCCGGTAACAAAGACCT
CTACTTGGGAACTTTCGGCACACAGGAAGAGGCTGCTGAGGCTTATGACATTGCAGCCATTAAATTCAGA
GGATTAAGCGCAGTGACTAACTTCGACATGAACAGATACAATGTTAAAGCAATCCTCGAGAGCCCGAGTC
TACCTATTGGTAGTTCTGCGAAACGTCTCAAGGACGTTAATAATCCGGTTCCAGCTATGATGATTAGTAA
TAACGTTTCAGAGAGTGCAAATAATGTTAGCGGTTGGCAAAACACTGCGTTTCAGCATCATCAGGGAATG
GATTTGAGCTTATTGCAGCAACAGCAGGAGAGGTACGTTGGTTATTACAATGGAGGAAACTTGTCTACCG
AGAGTACTAGGGTTTGTTTCAAACAAGAGGAGGAACAACAACACTTCTTGAGAAACTCGCCGAGTCACAT
GACTAATGTTGATCATCATAGCTCGACCTCTGATGATTCTGTTACCGTTTGTGGAAATGTTGTTAGTTAT
GGTGGTTATCAAGGATTCGCAATCCCTGTTGGAACATCGGTTAATTACGATCCCTTTACTGCTGCTGAGA
TTGCTTACAACGCAAGAAATCATTATTACTATGCTCAGCATCAGCAACAACAGCAGATTCAGCAGTCGCC
GGGAGGAGATTTTCCGGTGGCGATTTCGAATAACCATAGCTCTAACATGTACTTTCACGGGGAAGGTGGT
GGAGAAGGGGCTCCAACGTTTTCAGTTTGGAACGACACTGGGGCCCCCCCGACCGATGTCAGCCTGGGGG
ACGAGCTCCACTTAGACGGCGAGGACGTGGCGATGGCGCATGCCGACGCGCTAGACGATTTCGATCTGGA
CATGTTGGGGGACGGGGATTCCCCAGGGCCGGGATTTACCCCCCACGACTCCGCCCCCTACGGCGCTCTG
GATATGGCCGACTTCGAGTTTGAGCAGATGTTTACCGATGCCCTTGGAATTGACGAGTACGGTGGGTAGG
TCGACGAGCTCATATGAAGATGAAGATGAAATATTTGGTGTGTCAAATAAAAAGCTTGTGTGCTTAAGTT
TGTGTTTTTTTCTTGGCTTGTTGTGTTATGAATTTGTGGCTTTTTCTAATATTAAATGAATGTAAGATCT
CATTATAATGAATAAACAAATGTTTCTATAATCCATTGTGAATGTTTTGTTGGATCTCTTCTGCAGCATA
TAACTACTGTATGTGCTATGGTATGGACTATGGAATATGATTAAAGATAAGGAATTCGCGGCCTTTCAAT
TTCATGGTGAGGATATGCAGTTTTCTTTGTATATCATTCTTCTTCTTCTTTGTAGCTTGGAGTCAAAATC
GGTTCCTTCATGTACATACATCAAGGATATGTCCTTCTGAATTTTTATATCTTGCAATAAAAATGCTTGT
ACCAATTGAAACACCAGCTTTTTGAGTTCTATGATCACTGACTTGGTTCTAACCAAAAAAAAAAAAATGT
TTAATTTACATATCTAAAAGTAGGTTTAGGGAAACCTAAACAGTAAAATATTTGTATATTATTCGAATTT
CACTCATCATAAAAACTTAAATTGCACCATAAAATTTTGTTTTACTATTAATGATGTAATTTGTGTAACT
TAAGATAAAAATAATATTCCGTAAGTTAACCGGCTAAAACCACGTATAAACCAGGGAACCTGTTAAACCG
GTTCTTTACTGGATAAAGAAATGAAAGCCCATGTAGACAGCTCCATTAGAGCCCAAACCCTAAATTTCTC
ATCTATATAAAAGGAGTGACATTAGGGTTTTTGTTCGTCCTCTTAAAGCTTCTCGTTTTCTCTGCCGTCT
CTCTCATTCGCGCGACGCAAACGATCTTCAGGTGATCTTCTTTCTCCAAATCCTCTCTCATAACTCTGAT
TTCGTACTTGTGTATTTGAGCTCACGCTCTGTTTCTCTCACCACAGCCGAGGATCCACAATTACCAACAA
CAACAAACAACAAACAACATTACAATTACAGATCCCGATGGATCTGGATCTAGAACTCCGTTTGGGTTTC
GCCCCGATGGAGCCGCCACAGCATCAGCATCATCATCATCAAGCCGACCAAGAAAGCGGCAACAACAACA
ACAACAAGTCCGGCTCTGGTGGTTACACGTGTCGCCAGACCAGCACGAGGTGGACACCGACGACGGAGCA
AATCAAAATCCTCAAAGAACTTTACTACAACAATGCAATCCGGTCACCAACAGCCGATCAGATCCAGAAG
ATCACTGCAAGGCTGAGACAGTTCGGAAAGATTGAGGGCAAGAACGTCTTTTACTGGTTCCAGAACCATA
AGGCTCGTGAGCGTCAGAAGAAGAGATTCAACGGAACAAACATGACCACACCATCTTCATCACCCAACTC
GGTTATGATGGCGGCTAACGATCATTATCATCCTCTACTTCACCATCATCACGGTGTTCCCATGCAGAGA
CCTGCTAATTCCGTCAACGTTAAACTTAACCAAGACCATCATCTCTATCATCATAACAAGCCATATCCCA
GCTTCAATAACGGGAATTTAAATCATGCAAGCTCAGGTACTGAATGTGGTGTTGTTAATGCTTCTAATGG
CTACATGAGTAGCCATGTCTATGGATCTATGGAACAAGACTGTTCTATGAATTACAACAACGTAGGTGGA
GGATGGGCAAACATGGATCATCATTACTCATCTGCACCTTACAACTTCTTCGATAGAGCAAAGCCTCTGT
TTGGTCTAGAAGGTCATCAAGAAGAAGAAGAATGTGGTGGCGATGCTTATCTGGAACATCGACGTACGGC
CCCTGCTTTCCCTATGCACGGTGAAGATCACATCAACGGTGGTAGTGGTGCCATCTGGAAGTATGGCCAA
TCGGAAGTTCGCCCTTGCGCTTCTCTTGAGCTACGTCTGAACTAGGTCGACGAGCTCGAATTTCCCCGAT
CGTTCAAACATTTGGCAATAAAGTTTCTTAAGATTGAATCCTGTTGCCGGTCTTGCGATGATTATCATAT
AATTTCTGTTGAATTACGTTAAGCATGTAATAATTAACATGTAATGCATGACGTTATTTATGAGATGGGT
TTTTATGATTAGAGTCCCGCAATTATACATTTAATACGCGATAGAAAACAAAATATAGCGCGCAAACTAG
GATAAATTATCGCGCGCGGTGTCATCTATGTTACTAGATCGGGAATTCGCGGCCGCACTCGAGATGACCA
AAGGGCAATTGAGACTTTTCAACAAAGGGTAATATCCGGAAACCTCCTCGGATTCCATTGCCCAGCTATC
TGTCACTTTATTGTGAAGATAGTGGAAAAGGAAGGTGGCTCCTACAAATGCCATCATTGCGATAAAGGAA
AGGCCATCGTTGAAGATGCCTCTGCCGACAGTGGTCCCAAAGATGGACCCCCACCCACGAGGAGCATCGT
GGAAAAAGAAGACGTTCCAACCACGTCTTCAAAGCAAGTGGATTGATGTGATATCTCCACTGACGTAAGG
GATGACGCACAATCCCACTATCCTTCGCAAGACCCTTCCTCTATATAAGGAAGTTCATTTCATTTGGAGA
GAACACGGGGGACTCTTGACCATGGAAGCTTGAATTCGCGAGGATCGAGGATCCATAATGGTTATTTCAT
CTGTATGGTCGGGATCGTCTTCGAGAGTGAGAAAAGGTTCATGGTCCGAAGAAGAAGACCAACTTTTGAG
GGAGTGCATTCAGAAATATGGTGAAGGAAAATGGCATCTAATTCCCCTTAGAGCTGGATTGAATAGGTGC
AGAAAAAGTTGTAGATTAAGATGGTTGAATTATCTCCGTCCCGATATAAAGAGAGGCGAATTTAGTCCCG
ATGAAATTGATCTCATTCTGCGCCTCCATAGGCTCTTAGGCAACAGGTGGTCGCTTATTGCTGGAAGAAT
TCCGGGAAGAACAGCAAACGATGTGAAGAATTTATGGAACACCCATCTTCAGAAGAAGGTGTCTGCCATG
GCTTCTTCAAGGCAAGATAATTATTGGAAGGGCAAAGCCCCAGAAATCACGGAAAACACCGTCGTTAGGC
CTCGACCTCGGAGATTCTTAAAGGCCTCATCATCTCCGACGACTCTATTGACCGGAAATGCTACCATGGT
TGCCTATGATGGTCAACTCCAAGAACATATGACGACACAACCGGAAACAACGTCGGACTTGCTAATGGAA
AATGTCCAACAAAAAAACTTAACAACCACTTTGCCTTCAGCACTAGAAACAACGCCACACGACAATGTGA
AGTGGTGGGAAGATGTACTCTCCGACAAGGAACTCAATGAGGAAGGACAAATCTGTTGGAGTGAGTTTCC
AACTGATATAGACCTACTGTCAGAACTGTTAAGCTCTGCAGATCTGGTGACCAGCTCGAATTTCCCCGAT
CGTTCAAACATTTGGCAATAAAGTTTCTTAAGATTGAATCCTGTTGCCGGTCTTGCGATGATTATCATAT
AATTTCTGTTGAATTACGTTAAGCATGTAATAATTAACATGTAATGCATGACGTTATTTATGAGATGGGT
TTTTATGATTAGAGTCCCGCAATTATACATTTAATACGCGATAGAAAACAAAATATAGCGCGCAAACTAG
GATAAATTATCGCGCGCGGTGTCATCTATGTTACTAGATCAAACTATCAGTGTTTGACAGGATATATTGG
CGGGTAAACCTAAGAGAAAAGAGCGTTTATTAGAATAATCGGATATTTAAAAGGGCGTGAAAAGGTTTAT
CCGTTCGTCCATTTGTATGTGCATGCCAACCACAGGGTTCCCCTCGGGATCAAAGTACTTTAAAGTACTT
TAAAGTACTTTAAAGTACTTTGATCCAACCCCTCCGCTGCTATAGTGCAGTCGGCTTCTGACGTTCAGTG
CAGCCGTCTTCTGAAAACGACATGTCGCACAAGTCCTAAGTTACGCGACAGGCTGCCGCCCTGCCCTTTT
CCTGGCGTTTTCTTGTCGCGTGTTTTAGTCGCATAAAGTAGAATACTTGCGACTAGAACCGGAGACATTA
CGCCATGAACAAGAGCGCCGCCGCTGGCCTGCTGGGCTATGCCCGCGTCAGCACCGACGACCAGGACTTG
ACCAACCAACGGGCCGAACTGCACGCGGCCGGCTGCACCAAGCTGTTTTCCGAGAAGATCACCGGCACCA
GGCGCGACCGCCCGGAGCTGGCCAGGATGCTTGACCACCTACGCCCTGGCGACGTTGTGACAGTGACCAG
GCTAGACCGCCTGGCCCGCAGCACCCGCGACCTACTGGACATTGCCGAGCGCATCCAGGAGGCCGGCGCG
GGCCTGCGTAGCCTGGCAGAGCCGTGGGCCGACACCACCACGCCGGCCGGCCGCATGGTGTTGACCGTGT
TCGCCGGCATTGCCGAGTTCGAGCGTTCCCTAATCATCGACCGCACCCGGAGCGGGCGCGAGGCCGCCAA
GGCCCGAGGCGTGAAGTTTGGCCCCCGCCCTACCCTCACCCCGGCACAGATCGCGCACGCCCGCGAGCTG
ATCGACCAGGAAGGCCGCACCGTGAAAGAGGCGGCTGCACTGCTTGGCGTGCATCGCTCGACCCTGTACC
GCGCACTTGAGCGCAGCGAGGAAGTGACGCCCACCGAGGCCAGGCGGCGCGGTGCCTTCCGTGAGGACGC
ATTGACCGAGGCCGACGCCCTGGCGGCCGCCGAGAATGAACGCCAAGAGGAACAAGCATGAAACCGCACC
AGGACGGCCAGGACGAACCGTTTTTCATTACCGAAGAGATCGAGGCGGAGATGATCGCGGCCGGGTACGT
GTTCGAGCCGCCCGCGCACGTCTCAACCGTGCGGCTGCATGAAATCCTGGCCGGTTTGTCTGATGCCAAG
CTGGCGGCCTGGCCGGCCAGCTTGGCCGCTGAAGAAACCGAGCGCCGCCGTCTAAAAAGGTGATGTGTAT
TTGAGTAAAACAGCTTGCGTCATGCGGTCGCTGCGTATATGATGCGATGAGTAAATAAACAAATACGCAA
GGGGAACGCATGAAGGTTATCGCTGTACTTAACCAGAAAGGCGGGTCAGGCAAGACGACCATCGCAACCC
ATCTAGCCCGCGCCCTGCAACTCGCCGGGGCCGATGTTCTGTTAGTCGATTCCGATCCCCAGGGCAGTGC
CCGCGATTGGGCGGCCGTGCGGGAAGATCAACCGCTAACCGTTGTCGGCATCGACCGCCCGACGATTGAC
CGCGACGTGAAGGCCATCGGCCGGCGCGACTTCGTAGTGATCGACGGAGCGCCCCAGGCGGCGGACTTGG
CTGTGTCCGCGATCAAGGCAGCCGACTTCGTGCTGATTCCGGTGCAGCCAAGCCCTTACGACATATGGGC
CACCGCCGACCTGGTGGAGCTGGTTAAGCAGCGCATTGAGGTCACGGATGGAAGGCTACAAGCGGCCTTT
GTCGTGTCGCGGGCGATCAAAGGCACGCGCATCGGCGGTGAGGTTGCCGAGGCGCTGGCCGGGTACGAGC
TGCCCATTCTTGAGTCCCGTATCACGCAGCGCGTGAGCTACCCAGGCACTGCCGCCGCCGGCACAACCGT
TCTTGAATCAGAACCCGAGGGCGACGCTGCCCGCGAGGTCCAGGCGCTGGCCGCTGAAATTAAATCAAAA
CTCATTTGAGTTAATGAGGTAAAGAGAAAATGAGCAAAAGCACAAACACGCTAAGTGCCGGCCGTCCGAG
CGCACGCAGCAGCAAGGCTGCAACGTTGGCCAGCCTGGCAGACACGCCAGCCATGAAGCGGGTCAACTTT
CAGTTGCCGGCGGAGGATCACACCAAGCTGAAGATGTACGCGGTACGCCAAGGCAAGACCATTACCGAGC
TGCTATCTGAATACATCGCGCAGCTACCAGAGTAAATGAGCAAATGAATAAATGAGTAGATGAATTTTAG
CGGCTAAAGGAGGCGGCATGGAAAATCAAGAACAACCAGGCACCGACGCCGTGGAATGCCCCATGTGTGG
AGGAACGGGCGGTTGGCCAGGCGTAAGCGGCTGGGTTGTCTGCCGGCCCTGCAATGGCACTGGAACCCCC
AAGCCCGAGGAATCGGCGTGAGCGGTCGCAAACCATCCGGCCCGGTACAAATCGGCGCGGCGCTGGGTGA
TGACCTGGTGGAGAAGTTGAAGGCCGCGCAGGCCGCCCAGCGGCAACGCATCGAGGCAGAAGCACGCCCC
GGTGAATCGTGGCAAGCGGCCGCTGATCGAATCCGCAAAGAATCCCGGCAACCGCCGGCAGCCGGTGCGC
CGTCGATTAGGAAGCCGCCCAAGGGCGACGAGCAACCAGATTTTTTCGTTCCGATGCTCTATGACGTGGG
CACCCGCGATAGTCGCAGCATCATGGACGTGGCCGTTTTCCGTCTGTCGAAGCGTGACCGACGAGCTGGC
GAGGTGATCCGCTACGAGCTTCCAGACGGGCACGTAGAGGTTTCCGCAGGGCCGGCCGGCATGGCCAGTG
TGTGGGATTACGACCTGGTACTGATGGCGGTTTCCCATCTAACCGAATCCATGAACCGATACCGGGAAGG
GAAGGGAGACAAGCCCGGCCGCGTGTTCCGTCCACACGTTGCGGACGTACTCAAGTTCTGCCGGCGAGCC
GATGGCGGAAAGCAGAAAGACGACCTGGTAGAAACCTGCATTCGGTTAAACACCACGCACGTTGCCATGC
AGCGTACGAAGAAGGCCAAGAACGGCCGCCTGGTGACGGTATCCGAGGGTGAAGCCTTGATTAGCCGCTA
CAAGATCGTAAAGAGCGAAACCGGGCGGCCGGAGTACATCGAGATCGAGCTAGCTGATTGGATGTACCGC
GAGATCACAGAAGGCAAGAACCCGGACGTGCTGACGGTTCACCCCGATTACTTTTTGATCGATCCCGGCA
TCGGCCGTTTTCTCTACCGCCTGGCACGCCGCGCCGCAGGCAAGGCAGAAGCCAGATGGTTGTTCAAGAC
GATCTACGAACGCAGTGGCAGCGCCGGAGAGTTCAAGAAGTTCTGTTTCACCGTGCGCAAGCTGATCGGG
TCAAATGACCTGCCGGAGTACGATTTGAAGGAGGAGGCGGGGCAGGCTGGCCCGATCCTAGTCATGCGCT
ACCGCAACCTGATCGAGGGCGAAGCATCCGCCGGTTCCTAATGTACGGAGCAGATGCTAGGGCAAATTGC
CCTAGCAGGGGAAAAAGGTCGAAAAGGTCTCTTTCCTGTGGATAGCACGTACATTGGGAACCCAAAGCCG
TACATTGGGAACCGGAACCCGTACATTGGGAACCCAAAGCCGTACATTGGGAACCGGTCACACATGTAAG
TGACTGATATAAAAGAGAAAAAAGGCGATTTTTCCGCCTAAAACTCTTTAAAACTTATTAAAACTCTTAA
AACCCGCCTGGCCTGTGCATAACTGTCTGGCCAGCGCACAGCCGAAGAGCTGCAAAAAGCGCCTACCCTT
CGGTCGCTGCGCTCCCTACGCCCCGCCGCTTCGCGTCGGCCTATCGCGGCCGCTGGCCGCTCAAAAATGG
CTGGCCTACGGCCAGGCAATCTACCAGGGCGCGGACAAGCCGCGCCGTCGCCACTCGACCGCCGGCGCCC
ACATCAAGGCACCCTGCCTCGCGCGTTTCGGTGATGACGGTGAAAACCTCTGACACATGCAGCTCCCGGA
GACGGTCACAGCTTGTCTGTAAGCGGATGCCGGGAGCAGACAAGCCCGTCAGGGCGCGTCAGCGGGTGTT
GGCGGGTGTCGGGGCGCAGCCATGACCCAGTCACGTAGCGATAGCGGAGTGTATACTGGCTTAACTATGC
GGCATCAGAGCAGATTGTACTGAGAGTGCACCATATGCGGTGTGAAATACCGCACAGATGCGTAAGGAGA
AAATACCGCATCAGGCGCTCTTCCGCTTCCTCGCTCACTGACTCGCTGCGCTCGGTCGTTCGGCTGCGGC
GAGCGGTATCAGCTCACTCAAAGGCGGTAATACGGTTATCCACAGAATCAGGGGATAACGCAGGAAAGAA
CATGTGAGCAAAAGGCCAGCAAAAGGCCAGGAACCGTAAAAAGGCCGCGTTGCTGGCGTTTTTCCATAGG
CTCCGCCCCCCTGACGAGCATCACAAAAATCGACGCTCAAGTCAGAGGTGGCGAAACCCGACAGGACTAT
AAAGATACCAGGCGTTTCCCCCTGGAAGCTCCCTCGTGCGCTCTCCTGTTCCGACCCTGCCGCTTACCGG
ATACCTGTCCGCCTTTCTCCCTTCGGGAAGCGTGGCGCTTTCTCATAGCTCACGCTGTAGGTATCTCAGT
TCGGTGTAGGTCGTTCGCTCCAAGCTGGGCTGTGTGCACGAACCCCCCGTTCAGCCCGACCGCTGCGCCT
TATCCGGTAACTATCGTCTTGAGTCCAACCCGGTAAGACACGACTTATCGCCACTGGCAGCAGCCACTGG
TAACAGGATTAGCAGAGCGAGGTATGTAGGCGGTGCTACAGAGTTCTTGAAGTGGTGGCCTAACTACGGC
TACACTAGAAGGACAGTATTTGGTATCTGCGCTCTGCTGAAGCCAGTTACCTTCGGAAAAAGAGTTGGTA
GCTCTTGATCCGGCAAACAAACCACCGCTGGTAGCGGTGGTTTTTTTGTTTGCAAGCAGCAGATTACGCG
CAGAAAAAAAGGATCTCAAGAAGATCCTTTGATCTTTTCTACGGGGTCTGACGCTCAGTGGAACGAAAAC
TCACGTTAAGGGATTTTGGTCATGCATGATATATCTCCCAATTTGTGTAGGGCTTATTATGCACGCTTAA
AAATAATAAAAGCAGACTTGACCTGATAGTTTGGCTGTGAGCAATTATGTGCTTAGTGCATCTAACGCTT
GAGTTAAGCCGCGCCGCGAAGCGGCGTCGGCTTGAACGAATTTCTAGCTAGACATTATTTGCCGACTACC
TTGGTGATCTCGCCTTTCACGTAGTGGACAAATTCTTCCAACTGATCTGCGCGCGAGGCCAAGCGATCTT
CTTCTTGTCCAAGATAAGCCTGTCTAGCTTCAAGTATGACGGGCTGATACTGGGCCGGCAGGCGCTCCAT
TGCCCAGTCGGCAGCGACATCCTTCGGCGCGATTTTGCCGGTTACTGCGCTGTACCAAATGCGGGACAAC
GTAAGCACTACATTTCGCTCATCGCCAGCCCAGTCGGGCGGCGAGTTCCATAGCGTTAAGGTTTCATTTA
GCGCCTCAAATAGATCCTGTTCAGGAACCGGATCAAAGAGTTCCTCCGCCGCTGGACCTACCAAGGCAAC
GCTATGTTCTCTTGCTTTTGTCAGCAAGATAGCCAGATCAATGTCGATCGTGGCTGGCTCGAAGATACCT
GCAAGAATGTCATTGCGCTGCCATTCTCCAAATTGCAGTTCGCGCTTAGCTGGATAACGCCACGGAATGA
TGTCGTCGTGCACAACAATGGTGACTTCTACAGCGCGGAGAATCTCGCTCTCTCCAGGGGAAGCCGAAGT
TTCCAAAAGGTCGTTGATCAAAGCTCGCCGCGTTGTTTCATCAAGCCTTACGGTCACCGTAACCAGCAAA
TCAATATCACTGTGTGGCTTCAGGCCGCCATCCACTGCGGAGCCGTACAAATGTACGGCCAGCAACGTCG
GTTCGAGATGGCGCTCGATGACGCCAACTACCTCTGATAGTTGAGTCGATACTTCGGCGATCACCGCTTC
CCC
