[The description below was written by a language model from this plasmid's Addgene catalogue record.]
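Description:
pKI_ΩBBMVP16&SRDXWUSm1 is a plant expression plasmid of about 14.8 kb built on the pKI1.1R backbone. It is maintained in E. coli as a high-copy plasmid under spectinomycin selection, and it carries a hygromycin marker for selecting transformed plant cells. No feature table is provided, so the origins of replication, any T-DNA borders, the terminators and the promoter driving the hygromycin marker are not stated in the record.

The payload consists of two engineered Arabidopsis thaliana developmental regulators, each assembled by Gibson cloning. The first is BABY BOOM (BBM, AT5G17430) expressed from the constitutive CaMV 35S promoter and fused at its C terminus to the VP16 transcriptional activation domain, which should strengthen its activity as a transcriptional activator. The "Ω" in the name may refer to a translational enhancer leader upstream of BBM, but the record does not confirm this. The second is WUSCHEL (WUS, AT2G17950) driven by the RPS5A promoter, which is generally associated with expression in dividing cells. This WUS variant, WUSm1, carries two substitutions in the WUS-box (L255A and L257A) and is fused at its N terminus to the SRDX repression domain derived from SUPERMAN, which typically confers dominant repressor activity on the transcription factor it is attached to.

Co-expressing the two modified factors in plant cells is the stated purpose. The associated work concerns autonomous differentiation of transgenic cells without externally applied hormones, along with the accompanying endogenous gene expression and phytohormone behaviour, so the construct is suited to studies of hormone-free regeneration of transformed tissue.
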