Addgene plasmid #220349: pKI_ΩBBMVP16&SRDXWUSm1
Purpose: Expresses BBM-VP16 and SRDX-WUSm1 in plant cells
Depositing lab: Tomoko Igawa. Depositing organization: Chiba University. Publication: Autonomous differentiation of transgenic cells requiring no external hormone application: the endogenous gene expression and phytohormone behaviors. Sato Y, Minamikawa MF, Pratama BB, Koyama S, Kojima M, Takebayashi Y, Sakakibara H, Igawa T. Front Plant Sci. 2024 Apr 3;15:1308417. doi: 10.3389/fpls.2024.1308417. eCollection 2024. PubMed 38633452.
Backbone
  Vector backbone: pKI1.1R
  Total vector size (bp): 14773
  Vector type: Plant Expression
  Selectable markers: Hygromycin
Growth in bacteria
  Bacterial resistance: Spectinomycin, 50 μg/mL
  Growth temperature: 37°C
  Growth strain: DH5alpha
  Copy number: High Copy
Gene/Insert 1
  Gene/Insert name: BABY BOOM
  Species: A. thaliana (mustard weed)
  Entrez Gene: BBM (a.k.a. AT5G17430, BABY BOOM, T10B6.90, T10B6_90)
  Promoter: CaMV 35S
  Tag / fusion protein: VP16 transcriptional activation domain (C terminal on insert)
  Cloning method: Gibson Cloning
  Sequencing primers: 5′ aacagtaccctccggcaacatc
Gene/Insert 2
  Gene/Insert name: WUSCHEL
  Species: A. thaliana (mustard weed)
  Mutation: two amino acid substitution in WUS-box: L255A L257A
  Entrez Gene: WUS (a.k.a. AT2G17950, PGA6, T27K22.18, T27K22_18, WUS1, WUSCHEL, WUSCHEL 1)
  Promoter: RPS5A
  Tag / fusion protein: Superman Repression Domain X (SRDX) (N terminal on insert)
  Cloning method: Gibson Cloning
  Sequencing primers: 5′ GAGTTGGGTGATGAAGATGGTGT
Terms and licenses: Academic/Nonprofit Terms; Industry Terms: Not Available to Industry
How to cite: pKI_ΩBBMVP16&SRDXWUSm1 was a gift from Tomoko Igawa (Addgene plasmid # 220349 ; http://n2t.net/addgene:220349 ; RRID:Addgene_220349)
